Addgene plasmid #152793: pGBW-m4133810
Purpose: Mammalian expression plasmid for SARS-CoV-2 2'-O-ribose methyltransferase
Depositing lab: Ginkgo Bioworks & Benjie Chen. Depositing organization: Ginkgo Bioworks.
Backbone
  Vector backbone: pTwist_CMV_Hygro_6
  Backbone size w/o insert (bp): 6525
  Vector type: Mammalian Expression
  Selectable markers: Hygromycin
Growth in bacteria
  Bacterial resistance: Ampicillin, 100 μg/mL
  Growth temperature: 37°C
  Growth strain: DH5alpha
  Copy number: High Copy
Gene/Insert
  Gene/Insert name: SARS-CoV-2 2'-O-ribose methyltransferase
  Species: Severe acute respiratory syndrome coronavirus 2
  Insert size (bp): 893
  Mutation: wt
  Entrez Gene: ORF1ab (a.k.a. GU280_gp01)
  Promoter: CMV
  Tag / fusion protein: Cleavable TEV;CBP (C terminal on backbone)
  Cloning method: Unknown
Resource information
  A portion of this plasmid was derived from a plasmid made by: GinkgoBioworks
Depositor comments: NCBI reference sequence: YP_009725311.1
How to cite: pGBW-m4133810 was a gift from Ginkgo Bioworks & Benjie Chen (Addgene plasmid # 152793 ; http://n2t.net/addgene:152793 ; RRID:Addgene_152793)
