[The description below was written by a language model from this plasmid's Addgene catalogue record and pLannotate feature annotations shown in this document.]
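Description:
pGBW-m4133810 is a mammalian expression plasmid built on the pTwist_CMV_Hygro_6 backbone and carrying the wild-type coding sequence for the SARS-CoV-2 2'-O-ribose methyltransferase, one of the mature products of the ORF1ab replicase polyprotein. The insert of about 0.9 kb sits downstream of a human cytomegalovirus immediate-early enhancer/promoter. In the annotated 7.5 kb sequence it spans the numbering origin, where the automated annotation matched it only by homology to the replicase polyprotein of avian infectious bronchitis virus; this reflects coronavirus sequence similarity rather than a different insert. The catalogue entry lists a C-terminal, backbone-encoded tag consisting of a TEV protease cleavage site followed by a calmodulin-binding peptide. A CBP fragment is annotated immediately after the open reading frame, although the TEV site itself is not annotated. An SV40 polyadenylation signal is annotated downstream of the tag, though on the opposite strand.

For propagation in E. coli the plasmid has a high-copy ColE1/pUC-type origin and an ampicillin resistance gene (β-lactamase). Selection in mammalian cells is provided by a separate cassette in which the human ubiquitin C promoter drives hygromycin B phosphotransferase, terminated by a synthetic poly(A) signal. The backbone also contains bacterial rrnG and T7 terminators and short 5' and 3' β-globin insulator elements flanking the expression units, which presumably limit transcriptional read-through and interference between cassettes. The record supports use for transient or hygromycin-selected expression of this viral enzyme in mammalian cells. The cleavable CBP tag would allow calmodulin-affinity capture of the protein and subsequent tag removal, for example in purification or interaction studies.
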