Features (pLannotate 1.2.2; 20 found; start..end, strand, type, name):
    929..945     +  CDS            CBP (fragment): calmodulin-binding peptide derived from skeletal muscle myosin light chain kinase; binds calmodulin with nanomolar affinity in the presence of calcium
   1069..1190    -  polyA_signal   SV40 poly(A) signal: SV40 polyadenylation signal
   1213..1282    -  CDS            large T antigen (fragment): large T antigen from SV40 (simian virus 40)
   1305..1351    +  terminator     T7 terminator: transcription terminator for bacteriophage T7 RNA polymerase
   1381..1517    +  terminator     rrnG terminator: transcription terminator from the E. coli ribosomal RNA rrnG operon (Albrechtsen et al., 1991)
   1562..1633    +  misc_feature   3' β-globin insulator: insulator downstream of the human β-globin locus (Farrell et al., 2002)
   1859..2447    -  rep_origin     ori: high-copy-number ColE1/pMB1/pBR322/pUC origin of replication
   2619..2683    -  CDS            bla(M) (fragment): β-lactamase lacking the signal sequence; bla(M); allows cytosolic expression of β-lactamase
   2947..4156    +  promoter       UbC promoter: human ubiquitin C promoter
   4166..5187    +  CDS            HygR (fragment): hygromycin B phosphotransferase confers resistance to hygromycin
   5215..5263    +  polyA_signal   poly(A) signal: synthetic polyadenylation signal
   5529..6389    +  CDS            AmpR: β-lactamase; bla; confers resistance to ampicillin, carbenicillin, and related antibiotics
   6402..6538    +  terminator     rrnG terminator: transcription terminator from the E. coli ribosomal RNA rrnG operon (Albrechtsen et al., 1991)
   6683..6754    +  misc_feature   5' β-globin insulator: insulator upstream of the human β-globin locus (Farrell et al., 2002)
   6759..6805    -  terminator     T7 terminator: transcription terminator for bacteriophage T7 RNA polymerase
   6823..6871    -  polyA_signal   poly(A) signal: synthetic polyadenylation signal
   6952..7255    +  enhancer       CMV enhancer: human cytomegalovirus immediate early enhancer
   7328..7345    -  promoter       CMV promoter (fragment): human cytomegalovirus (CMV) immediate early promoter
   7408..7459    +  promoter       CMVd2 promoter: truncated human cytomegalovirus (CMV) immediate early promoter that yields moderately reduced expression relative to the full-length promoter
   7486..895     +  CDS            rep (fragment) (across the origin): R1AB_IBVK - Protein inferred from homology: Swiss-Prot protein existence level 3. NendoU is a Mn(2+)-dependent, uridylate-specific enzyme, which leaves 2'-3'-cyclic phosphates 5' to the cleaved bond. From Avian infectious bronchitis virus (strain KB8523) (IBV).
>Addgene plasmid #152793 | pGBW-m4133810 | depositor full sequence | sequence record 295805 | Full Sequence
CACCATGTCCTCACAAGCGTGGCAGCCAGGCGTAGCAATGCCTAATTTATACAAGATGCAGCGGATGCTC
CTTGAAAAATGCGACCTACAGAACTATGGAGATAGTGCTACATTGCCCAAGGGGATAATGATGAATGTGG
CCAAATATACCCAACTGTGTCAGTACCTGAACACTCTCACGCTGGCCGTTCCGTACAACATGAGGGTGAT
TCATTTTGGTGCCGGCAGCGACAAGGGAGTCGCTCCCGGGACCGCTGTGCTGCGACAGTGGCTTCCTACA
GGCACTCTGCTAGTGGATTCTGATTTGAATGACTTCGTCAGCGACGCAGACTCGACCCTCATCGGAGATT
GTGCGACTGTTCACACAGCCAACAAATGGGACCTGATCATTTCCGATATGTATGATCCAAAGACCAAAAA
TGTCACGAAGGAGAACGACTCAAAGGAGGGTTTCTTTACGTACATCTGCGGGTTCATCCAACAGAAACTT
GCACTGGGCGGAAGTGTGGCAATTAAAATAACAGAACACTCTTGGAACGCCGACCTATACAAGCTTATGG
GTCATTTTGCTTGGTGGACCGCCTTTGTTACTAATGTAAACGCTTCAAGCTCCGAGGCCTTCCTGATAGG
TTGTAATTATTTAGGCAAGCCTAGAGAGCAGATTGATGGGTATGTGATGCACGCAAATTACATCTTCTGG
CGCAACACAAATCCAATTCAGCTCAGTTCTTATTCACTGTTTGATATGAGCAAATTCCCCCTTAAACTGA
GAGGCACTGCCGTCATGTCCTTGAAGGAAGGACAAATCAACGATATGATCTTGTCTCTCCTTAGCAAGGG
GCGTTTGATTATTAGGGAGAACAATCGGGTGGTGATCTCATCGGACGTTCTGGTCAACAATGAAAACCTT
TACTTTCAGTCGAAGAGGCGATGGAAAAAGAATTTTATCGCGGTGAGTGCAGCCAACAGATTCAAAAAGA
TATCCTCGTCTGGTGCCCTCTAAGGATCCGCAGGCCTCTGCTAGCTTGACTGACTGAGATACAGCGTACC
TTCAGCTCACAGACATGATAAGATACATTGATGAGTTTGGACAAACCACAACTAGAATGCAGTGAAAAAA
ATGCTTTATTTGTGAAATTTGTGATGCTATTGCTTTATTTGTAACCATTATAAGCTGCAATAAACAAGTT
AACAACAACAATTGCATTCATTTTATGTTTCAGGTTCAGGGGGAGGTGTGGGAGGTTTTTTAAAGCAAGT
AAAACCTCTACAAATGTGGTATTGGCCCATCTCTATCGGTATCGTAGCATAACCCCTTGGGGCCTCTAAA
CGGGTCTTGAGGGGTTTTTTGTGCCCCTCGGGCCGGATTGCTATCTACCGGCATTGGCGCAGAAAAAAAT
GCCTGATGCGACGCTGCGCGTCTTATACTCCCACATATGCCAGATTCAGCAACGGATACGGCTTCCCCAA
CTTGCCCACTTCCATACGTGTCCTCCTTACCAGAAATTTATCCTTAAGGTCGTCAGCTATCCTGCAGGCG
ATCTCTCGATTTCGATCAAGACATTCCTTTAATGGTCTTTTCTGGACACCACTAGGGGTCAGAAGTAGTT
CATCAAACTTTCTTCCCTCCCTAATCTCATTGGTTACCTTGGGCTATCGAAACTTAATTAACCAGTCAAG
TCAGCTACTTGGCGAGATCGACTTGTCTGGGTTTCGACTACGCTCAGAATTGCGTCAGTCAAGTTCGATC
TGGTCCTTGCTATTGCACCCGTTCTCCGATTACGAGTTTCATTTAAATCATGTGAGCAAAAGGCCAGCAA
AAGGCCAGGAACCGTAAAAAGGCCGCGTTGCTGGCGTTTTTCCATAGGCTCCGCCCCCCTGACGAGCATC
ACAAAAATCGACGCTCAAGTCAGAGGTGGCGAAACCCGACAGGACTATAAAGATACCAGGCGTTTCCCCC
TGGAAGCTCCCTCGTGCGCTCTCCTGTTCCGACCCTGCCGCTTACCGGATACCTGTCCGCCTTTCTCCCT
TCGGGAAGCGTGGCGCTTTCTCATAGCTCACGCTGTAGGTATCTCAGTTCGGTGTAGGTCGTTCGCTCCA
AGCTGGGCTGTGTGCACGAACCCCCCGTTCAGCCCGACCGCTGCGCCTTATCCGGTAACTATCGTCTTGA
GTCCAACCCGGTAAGACACGACTTATCGCCACTGGCAGCAGCCACTGGTAACAGGATTAGCAGAGCGAGG
TATGTAGGCGGTGCTACAGAGTTCTTGAAGTGGTGGCCTAACTACGGCTACACTAGAAGAACAGTATTTG
GTATCTGCGCTCTGCTGAAGCCAGTTACCTTCGGAAAAAGAGTTGGTAGCTCTTGATCCGGCAAACAAAC
CACCGCTGGTAGCGGTGGTTTTTTTGTTTGCAAGCAGCAGATTACGCGCAGAAAAAAAGGATCTCAAGAA
GATCCTTTGATCTTTTCTACGGGGTCTGACGCTCAGTGGAACGAAAACTCACGTTAAGGGATTTTGGTCA
TGAGATTATCAAAAAGGATCTTCACCTAGATCCTTTTAAATTAAAAATGAAGTTTTAAATCAATCTAAAG
TATATATGAGTAAACTTGGTCTGACAGTTACCAATGCTTAATCAGTGAGGCACCTATCTCAGCGATCTGT
CTATTTCGTTCATCCATAGTTGCATTTAAATTTCCGAACTCTCCAAGGCCCTCGTCGGAAAATCTTCAAA
CCTTTCGTCCGATCCATCTTGCAGGCTACCTCTCGAACGAACTATCGCAAGTCTCTTGGCCGGCCTTGCG
CCTTGGCTATTGCTTGGCAGCGCCTATCGCCAGGTATTACTCCAATCCCGAATATCCGAGATCGGGATCA
CCCGAGAGAAGTTCAACCTACATCCTCAATCCCGATCTATCCGAGATCCGAGGAATATCGAAATCGGGGC
GCGCCTGGCCTCCGCGCCGGGTTTTGGCGCCTCCCGCGGGCGCCCCCCTCGTCACGGCGAGCGCTGCCAC
GTCAGACGAAGGGCGCAGGAGCGTCCTGATCCTTCCGCCCGGACGCTCAGGACAGCGGCCCGCTGCTCAT
AAGACTCGGCCTTAGAACCCCAGTATCAGCAGAAGGACATTTTAGGACGGGACTTGGGTGACTCTAGGGC
ACTGGTTTTCTTTCCAGAGAGCGGAACAGGCGAGGAAAAGTAGTCCCTTCTCGGCGATTCTGCGGAGGGA
TCTCCGTGGGGCGGTGAACGCCGATGATTATATAAGGACGCGCCGGGTGTGGCACAGCTAGTTCCGTCGC
AGCCGGGATTTGGGTCGCGGTTCTTGTTTGTGGATCGCTGTGATCGTCACTTGGTGAGTAGCGGGCTGCT
GGGCTGGCCGGGGCTTTCGTGGCCGCCGGGCCGCTCGGTGGGACGGAAGCGTGTGGAGAGACCGCCAAGG
GCTGTAGTCTGGGTCCGCGAGCAAGGTTGCCCTGAACTGGGGGTTGGGGGGAGCGCAGCAAAATGGCGGC
TGTTCCCGAGTCTTGAATGGAAGACGCTTGTGAGGCGGGCTGTGAGGTCGTTGAAACAAGGTGGGGGGCA
TGGTGGGCGGCAAGAACCCAAGGTCTTGAGCCCTTCGCTAATGCGGGAAAGCTCTTATTCGGGTGAGATG
GGCTGGGCACCATCTGGGGACCCTGACGTGAAGTTTGTCACTGACTGGAGAACTCGGTTTGTCGTCTGTT
GCGGGGGCGGCAGTTATGGCGGTGCCGTTGGGCAGTGCACCCGTACCTTTGGGAGCGCGCGCCCTCGTCG
TGTCGTGACGTCACCCGTTCTGTTGGCTTATAATGCAGGGTGGGGCCACCTGCCGGTAGGTGTGCGGTAG
GCTTTTCTCCGTCGCAGGACGCAGGGTTCGGGCCTAGGGTAGGCTCTCCTGAATCGACAGGCGCCGGACC
TCTGGTGAGGGGAGGGATAAGTGAGGCGTCAGTTTCTTTGGTCGGTTTTATGTACCTATCTTCTTAAGTA
GCTGAAGCTCCGGTTTTGAACTATGCGCTCGGGGTTGGCGAGTGTGTTTTGTGAAGTTTTTTAGGCACCT
TTTGAAATGTAATCATTTGGGTCAATATGTAATTTTCAGTGTTAGACTTGTAAATTGTCCGCTAAATTCT
GGCCGTTTTTGGCTTTTTTGTTAGACAACATGGGTAAAAAGCCTGAACTCACCGCGACGTCTGTCGAGAA
GTTTCTGATCGAAAAGTTCGACAGCGTCTCCGACCTGATGCAGCTCTCGGAGGGCGAAGAATCTCGTGCT
TTCAGCTTCGATGTAGGAGGGCGTGGATATGTCCTGCGGGTAAATAGCTGCGCCGATGGTTTCTACAAAG
ATCGTTATGTTTATCGGCACTTTGCATCCGCCGCGCTCCCGATTCCGGAAGTGCTTGACATTGGGGAGTT
CAGCGAGAGCCTGACCTATTGCATCTCCCGCCGTGCACAGGGTGTCACGTTGCAAGACCTGCCTGAAACC
GAACTGCCCGCTGTTCTGCAGCCGGTCGCGGAGGCAATGGATGCCATCGCTGCCGCCGATCTTAGCCAGA
CGAGCGGGTTCGGCCCATTCGGACCGCAAGGAATCGGTCAATACACTACATGGCGTGATTTCATATGCGC
GATTGCTGATCCCCATGTGTATCACTGGCAAACTGTGATGGACGACACCGTCAGTGCGTCCGTCGCGCAG
GCTCTCGATGAGCTGATGCTTTGGGCCGAGGACTGCCCCGAAGTCCGGCACCTCGTGCACGCGGATTTCG
GCTCCAACAATGTCCTGACGGACAATGGCCGCATAACAGCGGTCATTGACTGGAGCGAGGCGATGTTCGG
GGATTCCCAATACGAGGTCGCCAACATCTTCTTCTGGAGGCCGTGGTTGGCTTGTATGGAGCAGCAGACG
CGCTACTTCGAGCGGAGGCATCCGGAGCTTGCAGGATCGCCCCGGCTCCGGGCGTATATGCTCCGCATTG
GTCTTGACCAACTCTATCAGAGCTTGGTTGACGGCAATTTCGATGATGCAGCTTGGGCGCAGGGTCGATG
CGACGCAATCGTCCGATCCGGAGCCGGGACTGTCGGGCGTACACAAATCGCCCGCAGAAGCGCCGCCGTC
TGGACCGATGGCTGTGTAGAAGTACTCGCCGATAGTGGAAACCGACGCCCCAGCACTCGTCCGAGGGCAA
AGGAATAAGCTAGTATGTAAGCCTAGTCTTAGATAATAAAATCGCTATCCATCGAAGATGGATGTGTGTT
GGTTTTTTGTGTGTGTAACGCTAGGCGCGCCTGGTGTACCGAGAACGATCCTCTCAGTGCGAGTCTCGAC
GATCCATATCGTTGCTTGGCAGTCAGCCAGTCGGAATCCAGCTTGGGACCCAGGAAGTCCAATCGTCAGA
TATTGTACTCAAGCCTGGTCACGGCAGCGTACCGATCTGTTTAAACCTAGATATTGATAGTCTGATCGGT
CAACGTATAATCGAGTCCTAGCTTTTGCAAACATCTATCAAGAGACAGGATCAGCAGGAGGCTTTCGCAT
GAGTATTCAACATTTCCGTGTCGCCCTTATTCCCTTTTTTGCGGCATTTTGCCTTCCTGTTTTTGCTCAC
CCAGAAACGCTGGTGAAAGTAAAAGATGCTGAAGATCAGTTGGGTGCGCGAGTGGGTTACATCGAACTGG
ATCTCAACAGCGGTAAGATCCTTGAGAGTTTTCGCCCCGAAGAACGCTTTCCAATGATGAGCACTTTTAA
AGTTCTGCTATGTGGCGCGGTATTATCCCGTATTGACGCCGGGCAAGAGCAACTCGGTCGCCGCATACAC
TATTCTCAGAATGACTTGGTTGAGTATTCACCAGTCACAGAAAAGCATCTTACGGATGGCATGACAGTAA
GAGAATTATGCAGTGCTGCCATAACCATGAGTGATAACACTGCGGCCAACTTACTTCTGACAACGATTGG
AGGACCGAAGGAGCTAACCGCTTTTTTGCACAACATGGGGGATCATGTAACTCGCCTTGATCGTTGGGAA
CCGGAGCTGAATGAAGCCATACCAAACGACGAGCGTGACACCACGATGCCTGTAGCAATGGCAACAACCT
TGCGTAAACTATTAACTGGCGAACTACTTACTCTAGCTTCCCGGCAACAGTTGATAGACTGGATGGAGGC
GGATAAAGTTGCAGGACCACTTCTGCGCTCGGCCCTTCCGGCTGGCTGGTTTATTGCTGATAAATCTGGA
GCCGGTGAGCGTGGGTCTCGCGGTATCATTGCAGCACTGGGGCCAGATGGTAAGCCCTCCCGTATCGTAG
TTATCTACACGACGGGGAGTCAGGCAACTATGGATGAACGAAATAGACAGATCGCTGAGATAGGTGCCTC
ACTGATTAAGCATTGGTAACCGATTCTAGGTGCATTGGCGCAGAAAAAAATGCCTGATGCGACGCTGCGC
GTCTTATACTCCCACATATGCCAGATTCAGCAACGGATACGGCTTCCCCAACTTGCCCACTTCCATACGT
GTCCTCCTTACCAGAAATTTATCCTTAAGATCGTTTAAACTCGACTCTGGCTCTATCGAATCTCCGTCGT
TTCGAGCTTACGCGAACAGCCGTGGCGCTCATTTGCTCGTCGGGCATCGAATCTCGTCAGCTATCGTCAG
CTTACCTTTTTGGCAGCGATCGCGGCTCCCGACATCTTGGACCATTAGCTCCACAGGTATCTTCTTCCCT
CTAGTGGTCATAACAGCAGCTTCAGCTACCTCTCAATTCAAAAAACCCCTCAAGACCCGTTTAGAGGCCC
CAAGGGGTTATGCTATCAATCGTTGCGTTACACACACAAAAAACCAACACACATCCATCTTCGATGGATA
GCGATTTTATTATCTAACTGCTGATCGAGTGTAGCCAGATCTAGTAATCAATTACGGGGTCATTAGTTCA
TAGCCCATATATGGAGTTCCGCGTTACATAACTTACGGTAAATGGCCCGCCTGGCTGACCGCCCAACGAC
CCCCGCCCATTGACGTCAATAATGACGTATGTTCCCATAGTAACGCCAATAGGGACTTTCCATTGACGTC
AATGGGTGGAGTATTTACGGTAAACTGCCCACTTGGCAGTACATCAAGTGTATCATATGCCAAGTACGCC
CCCTATTGACGTCAATGACGGTAAATGGCCCGCCTGGCATTATGCCCAGTACATGACCTTATGGGACTTT
CCTACTTGGCAGTACATCTACGTATTAGTCATCGCTATTACCATGCTGATGCGGTTTTGGCAGTACATCA
ATGGGCGTGGATAGCGGTTTGACTCACGGGGATTTCCAAGTCTCCACCCCATTGACGTCAATGGGAGTTT
GTTTTGGCACCAAAATCAACGGGACTTTCCAAAATGTCGTAACAACTCCGCCCCATTGACGCAAATGGGC
GGTAGGCGTGTACGGTGGGAGGTCTATATAAGCAGAGCTGGTTTAGTGAACCGTCAGATCAGATCTTTGT
CGATCCTACCATCCACTCGACACACCCGCCAGCGGCCGC
